>Addgene plasmid #67577 | pGEX-4T-1-Shp2 T7DA/S189D SH2s | addgene partial sequence | sequence record 123809 | pGEX5 5'-GGGCTGGCAAGCCACGTTTGGTG-3'
CCGGAATTCCGGATGACATCGCGGAGATGGTTTCACCCCAACATCACTGGTGTGGAGGCAGAGAATCTCC
TGCTGACCAGAGGAGTCGATGGCAGTTTTTTAGCAAGGCCCAGTAAGAGTAACCCTGGAGACTTCACTCT
GTCTGTTAGAAGAAATGGAGCTGTTACCCACATCAAGATTCAGAACACTGGGGACTACTATGACCTCTAT
GGTGGGGAGAAATTTGCCGATTTGGCTGAACTGGTTCAGTATTACATGGAACACCATGGGCAGCTGAAAG
AGAAGAATGGAGATGTTATCGAGCTCAAGTACCCGCTGAACTGTGCAGACCCTACCTCTGAAAGGTGGTT
CCATGGTCACTTGTCTGGAAAAGAAGCAGAGAAGCTGCTGACGGAGAAGGGCAAGCATGGCAGCTTCCTC
GTTCGAGAGAGCCAGAGCCACCCCGGAGACTTCGTTCTCTCCGTGCGCACTGGTGACGACAAAGGGGAGA
GCAACGACGGCAAGTCCAAAGTGACCCACGTCATGATCCGCTGTCAGGAGCTGAAATACGACGTTGGTGG
GGGAGAGCGCTTTGACGATCTGACAGACCTGGTGGAGCATTACAAGAAGAACCCCATGGTGGAGACGCTG
GGCACAGTCCTGCAGCTCAAGCAGCCCCTCAACACCGGGTCGACTCGAGCGGCCGCATCGTGACTGACTG
ACGATCTGCCTCGCGCGTTTCGGTGATGACGGTGAAAACCTCTGACACATGCAGCTCC
