>Addgene plasmid #67577 | pGEX-4T-1-Shp2 T7DA/S189D SH2s | addgene partial sequence | sequence record 123920 | pGEX3 5'-CCGGGAGCTGCATGTGTCAGAGG-3'
GCAGATCGTCAGTCAGTCACGATGCGGCCGCTCGAGTCGACCCGGTGTTGAGGGGCTGCTTGAGCTGCAG
GACTGTGCCCAGCGTCTCCACCATGGGGTTCTTCTTGTAATGCTCCACCAGGTCTGTCAGATCGTCAAAG
CGCTCTCCCCCACCAACGTCGTATTTCAGCTCCTGACAGCGGATCATGACGTGGGTCACTTTGGACTTGC
CGTCGTTGCTCTCCCCTTTGTCGTCACCAGTGCGCACGGAGAGAACGAAGTCTCCGGGGTGGCTCTGGCT
CTCTCGAACGAGGAAGCTGCCATGCTTGCCCTTCTCCGTCAGCAGCTTCTCTGCTTCTTTTCCAGACAAG
TGACCATGGAACCACCTTTCAGAGGTAGGGTCTGCACAGTTCAGCGGGTACTTGAGCTCGATAACATCTC
CATTCTTCTCTTTCAGCTGCCCATGGTGTTCCATGTAATACTGAACCAGTTCAGCCAAATCGGCAAATTT
CTCCCCACCATAGAGGTCATAGTAGTCCCCAGTGTTCTGAATCTTGATGTGGGTAACAGCTCCATTTCTT
CTAACAGACAGAGTGAAGTCTCCAGGGTTACTCTTACTGGGCCTTGCTAAAAAACTGCCATCGACTCCTC
TGGTCAGCAGGAGATTCTCTGCCTCCACACCAGTGATGTTGGGGTGAAACCATCTCCGCGATGTCATCCG
GAATTCCGGGGATCCACGCGGAACCAGATCCGATTTTGGAGGATGGTCGCCACCACCAAACGTGGCTTGC
CAGCCCTGCAAAGGCCATGCTATATACTTGCTGGATTTCAAGTACTTATCAATTTGTGGGATAGCTTCAA
TACGTT
