[The description below was written by a language model from this plasmid's Addgene catalogue record.]
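Description:
pGEX-4T-1-Shp2 T7DA/S189D SH2s is a bacterial expression plasmid built on the pGEX-4T-1 backbone, designed to produce a glutathione S-transferase (GST) fusion protein in E. coli. It is maintained as a high-copy plasmid under ampicillin selection. No feature table accompanies the record, so the promoter, origin and other backbone elements are not individually listed. pGEX-series vectors generally drive expression from an IPTG-inducible tac promoter with a plasmid-borne lacI repressor, and the 4T versions place a thrombin cleavage site between GST and the insert.

The insert is a truncated mouse Shp2 (Src homology 2 domain-containing phosphatase 2), with GST fused to its N terminus. Residues 219–597 have been deleted, removing the phosphatase catalytic region and leaving the N-terminal portion that contains the tandem SH2 domains. Within this fragment, threonine 73 and serine 189 are both changed to aspartate. The "T7DA" in the plasmid name appears to be a typographical variant, since the purpose and mutation fields both specify T73D/S189D. Aspartate substitutions of this kind are commonly used as phosphomimetics, and the associated study concerns protein kinase A phosphorylation of Shp2 and its effects on phosphatase activity and ligand specificity.

The construct is therefore suited to producing recombinant GST-tagged SH2 domains that can be purified on glutathione resin. Such protein could be used in pull-down or binding assays to test how mimicking phosphorylation at these two sites alters recognition of phosphotyrosine-containing ligands, presumably alongside wild-type or non-phosphorylatable counterparts.
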