Addgene plasmid #67577: pGEX-4T-1-Shp2 T7DA/S189D SH2s
Purpose: Expresses GST-tagged Shp2 T73D/S189D SH2 domains in bacteria
Depositing lab: Graeme Carnegie. Depositing organization: University of Illinois at Chicago. Publication: Protein Kinase A (PKA) Phosphorylation of Shp2 Protein Inhibits Its Phosphatase Activity and Modulates Ligand Specificity. Burmeister BT, Wang L, Gold MG, Skidgel RA, O'Bryan JP, Carnegie GK. J Biol Chem. 2015 May 8;290(19):12058-67. doi: 10.1074/jbc.M115.642983. Epub 2015 Mar 23. PubMed 25802336.
Backbone
  Vector backbone: pGEX-4T-1
  Vector type: Bacterial Expression
Growth in bacteria
  Bacterial resistance: Ampicillin, 100 μg/mL
  Growth temperature: 37°C
  Growth strain: DH5alpha
  Copy number: High Copy
Gene/Insert
  Gene/Insert name: Src homology 2 domain-containing phosphatase 2 (alt name: Shp2)
  Species: M. musculus (mouse)
  Mutation: Deleted amino acid residues 219-597, changed T73 and S189 to D
  Tag / fusion protein: GST (N terminal on insert)
Terms and licenses: Academic/Nonprofit Terms; Industry Terms: Not Available to Industry
How to cite: pGEX-4T-1-Shp2 T7DA/S189D SH2s was a gift from Graeme Carnegie (Addgene plasmid # 67577 ; http://n2t.net/addgene:67577 ; RRID:Addgene_67577)
